Addgene plasmid #104335: pSR26-2
Purpose: Expresses ompR from a TetR reuglated promoter under inducible ATC control.
Depositing lab: Jeffrey Tabor. Depositing organization: Rice University. Publication: Phosphatase activity tunes two-component system sensor detection threshold. Landry BP, Palanki R, Dyulgyarov N, Hartsough LA, Tabor JJ. Nat Commun. 2018 Apr 12;9(1):1433. doi: 10.1038/s41467-018-03929-y. PubMed 29650958.
Backbone
  Vector backbone: ColE1
  Total vector size (bp): 3624
  Vector type: Bacterial Expression
Growth in bacteria
  Bacterial resistance: Chloramphenicol, 25 μg/mL
  Growth temperature: 37°C
  Growth strain: NEB10b
  Copy number: High Copy
Gene/Insert
  Gene/Insert name: OmpR
  Species: Escherichia coli str. K-12 substr. MG1655
  Insert size (bp): 720
  Entrez Gene: ompR (a.k.a. b3405, ECK3392, cry, kmt, ompB)
  Promoter: PLTetO1
  Cloning method: Restriction Enzyme; 5′ cloning site BsaI (destroyed during cloning); 3′ cloning site BsaI (destroyed during cloning)
  Sequencing primers: 5′ TTGGAACCTCTTACGTGCCG
Terms and licenses: Academic/Nonprofit Terms; Industry Terms: Not Available to Industry
How to cite: pSR26-2 was a gift from Jeffrey Tabor (Addgene plasmid # 104335 ; http://n2t.net/addgene:104335 ; RRID:Addgene_104335)
