[The description below was written by a language model from this plasmid's Addgene catalogue record and pLannotate feature annotations shown in this document.]
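Description:
pSR26-2 is a small (about 3.6 kb) bacterial expression plasmid for tunable production of the E. coli response regulator OmpR. It replicates from a high-copy ColE1/pMB1-type origin and is selected with chloramphenicol through a cat gene driven by its native cat promoter and followed by the phage lambda t0 terminator; this marker cassette and the origin lie on the opposite strand from the expression modules.

The payload consists of two adjacent cassettes in the same orientation. In the first, the ompR coding sequence from E. coli K-12 MG1655 (roughly 720 bp, inserted through BsaI sites that were destroyed during cloning) sits downstream of PLtetO-1, a modified lambda PL promoter carrying tet operator sites, and is terminated by tandem rrnB T1 and T7Te terminators. In the second, a sequence annotated as a partial match to the constitutive J23119 promoter drives TetR, closed off by another rrnB T1 terminator. Because the repressor is encoded on the same plasmid, the system is self-contained: TetR binds the operators in PLtetO-1 and holds ompR expression low, while adding anhydrotetracycline (ATC) releases the repressor and raises OmpR levels in a dose-dependent way. No epitope tags or reporters are annotated.

OmpR is the partner of the EnvZ sensor kinase in the osmoregulatory two-component system that controls ompF and ompC. The plasmid comes from work on how phosphatase activity sets the detection threshold of two-component sensors, which suggests a role in titrating response regulator abundance, although the record does not spell this out. The depositor and repository sequences differ by a single nucleotide in length and give the same feature map.
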