Features (pLannotate 1.2.2; 12 found; start..end, strand, type, name):
    151..739     -  rep_origin     ori: high-copy-number ColE1/pMB1/pBR322/pUC origin of replication
    827..921     -  terminator     lambda t0 terminator: transcription terminator from phage lambda
    945..1601    -  CDS            cat: CAT_ECOLX - Experimental evidence at protein level: Swiss-Prot protein existence level 1. This enzyme is an effector of chloramphenicol resistance in bacteria. From Escherichia coli. This protein is used as a marker in many commonly used cloning vectors, such as pACYC184.
   1602..1704    -  promoter       cat promoter: promoter of the E. coli cat gene encoding chloramphenicol acetyltransferase
   1809..1882    +  promoter       PLtetO-1 promoter: modified phage lambda PL promoter with tet operator sites (Lutz and Bujard, 1997)
   1918..2634    +  CDS            ompR: OMPR_ECOLI - Also known as kmt, ompB. Experimental evidence at protein level: Swiss-Prot protein existence level 1. Member of the two-component regulatory system EnvZ/OmpR involved in osmoregulation (particularly of genes ompF and ompC) as well as other genes (PubMed:3010044, PubMed:3536870). Plays a central role in both acid and osmotic stress responses (PubMed:28526842, PubMed:30524381). Binds to the promoter of both ompC and ompF; at low osmolarity it activates ompF transcription, while at high osmolarity it represses ompF and activates ompC transcription (PubMed:3533941, PubMed:3023382, Pu
   2658..2729    +  terminator     rrnB T1 terminator: transcription terminator T1 from the E. coli rrnB gene
   2745..2772    +  terminator     T7Te terminator: phage T7 early transcription terminator
   2779..2823    +  misc_feature   MCS (fragment): pUC18/19 multiple cloning site
   2830..2858    +  promoter       J23119 promoter (fragment): bacterial promoter (Registry of Standard Biological Parts BBa J23119)
   2893..3519    +  CDS            TetR: tetracycline repressor TetR; tetR; TetR binds to the tetracycline operator tetO to inhibit transcription. This inhibition can be relieved by adding tetracycline or doxycycline.
   3525..3611    +  terminator     rrnB T1 terminator: Escherichia coli rrnB; transcription terminator T1 from the E. coli rrnB gene
>Addgene plasmid #104335 | pSR26-2 | depositor full sequence | sequence record 197579 | pSR26-2 sequence 3624 bps
CCTAGGCGTTCGGCTGCGGCGAGCGGTATCAGCTCACTCAAAGGCGGTAATACGGTTATCCACAGAATCA
GGGGATAACGCATGCAAGAACATGTGAGCAAAAGGCCAGCAAAAGGCCAGGAACCGTAAAAAGGCCGCGT
TGCTGGCGTTTTTCCATAGGCTCCGCCCCCCTGACGAGCATCACAAAAATCGACGCTCAAGTCAGAGGTG
GCGAAACCCGACAGGACTATAAAGATACCAGGCGTTTCCCCCTGGAAGCTCCCTCGTGCGCTCTCCTGTT
CCGACCCTGCCGCTTACCGGATACCTGTCCGCCTTTCTCCCTTCGGGAAGCGTGGCGCTTTCTCATAGCT
CACGCTGTAGGTATCTCAGTTCGGTGTAGGTCGTTCGCTCCAAGCTGGGCTGTGTGCACGAACCCCCCGT
TCAGCCCGACCGCTGCGCCTTATCCGGTAACTATCGTCTTGAGTCCAACCCGGTAAGACACGACTTATCG
CCACTGGCAGCAGCCACTGGTAACAGGATTAGCAGAGCGAGGTATGTAGGCGGTGCTACAGAGTTCTTGA
AGTGGTGGCCTAACTACGGCTACACTAGAAGGACAGTATTTGGTATCTGCGCTCTGCTGAAGCCAGTTAC
CTTCGGAAAAAGAGTTGGTAGCTCTTGATCCGGCAAACAAACCACCGCTGGTAGCGGTGGTTTTTTTGTT
TGCAAGCAGCAGATTACGCGCAGAAAAAAAGGATCTCAAGAAGATCCTTTGATCTTTTCTACGGGGTCTG
ACGCTCAGTGGAACGAAAACTCACGTTAAGGGATTTTGGTCATGACTAGTGCTTGGATTCTCACCAATAA
AAAACGCCCGGCGGCAACCGAGCGTTCTGAACAAATCCAGATGGAGTTCTGAGGTCATTACTGGATCTAT
CAACAGGAGTCCAAGCGAGCTCGATATCAAATTACGCCCCGCCCTGCCACTCATCGCAGTACTGTTGTAA
TTCATTAAGCATTCTGCCGACATGGAAGCCATCACAAACGGCATGATGAACCTGAATCGCCAGCGGCATC
AGCACCTTGTCGCCTTGCGTATAATATTTGCCCATGGTGAAAACGGGGGCGAAGAAGTTGTCCATATTGG
CCACGTTTAAATCAAAACTGGTGAAACTCACCCAGGGATTGGCTGAGACGAAAAACATATTCTCAATAAA
CCCTTTAGGGAAATAGGCCAGGTTTTCACCATAACACGCCACATCTTGCGAATATATGTGTAGAAACTGC
CGGAAATCGTCGTGGTATTCACTCCAGAGCGATGAAAACGTTTCAGTTTGCTCATGGAAAACGGTGTAAC
AAGGGTGAACACTATCCCATATCACCAGCTCACCGTCTTTCATTGCCATACGAAATTCCGGATGAGCATT
CATCAGGCGGGCAAGAATGTGAATAAAGGCCGGATAAAACTTGTGCTTATTTTTCTTTACGGTCTTTAAA
AAGGCCGTAATATCCAGCTGAACGGTCTGGTTATAGGTACATTGAGCAACTGACTGAAATGCCTCAAAAT
GTTCTTTACGATGCCATTGGGATATATCAACGGTGGTATATCCAGTGATTTTTTTCTCCATTTTAGCTTC
CTTAGCTCCTGAAAATCTCGATAACTCAAAAAATACGCCCGGTAGTGATCTTATTTCATTATGGTGAAAG
TTGGAACCTCTTACGTGCCGATCAACGTCTCATTTTCGCCAGATATCGACGTCTAAGAAACCATTATTAT
CATGACATTAACCTATAAAAATAGGCGTATCACGAGGCCCTTTCGTCTTCACCTCGAGTCCCTATCAGTG
ATAGAGATTGACATCCCTATCAGTGATAGAGATACTGAGCACATCAGCAGGACGCACTGACCGCATAAAG
GACTTAGCAAAGCCCAATTTTAAACAAATGCAAGAGAACTACAAGATTCTGGTGGTCGATGACGACATGC
GCCTGCGTGCGCTGCTGGAACGTTATCTCACCGAACAAGGCTTCCAGGTTCGAAGCGTCGCTAATGCAGA
ACAGATGGATCGCCTGCTGACTCGTGAATCTTTCCATCTTATGGTACTGGATTTAATGTTACCTGGTGAA
GATGGCTTGTCGATTTGCCGACGTCTTCGTAGTCAGAGCAACCCGATGCCGATCATTATGGTGACGGCGA
AAGGGGAAGAAGTGGACCGTATCGTAGGCCTGGAGATTGGCGCTGACGACTACATTCCAAAACCGTTTAA
CCCGCGTGAACTGCTGGCCCGTATCCGTGCGGTGCTGCGTCGTCAGGCGAACGAACTGCCAGGCGCACCG
TCACAGGAAGAGGCGGTAATTGCTTTCGGTAAGTTCAAACTTAACCTCGGTACGCGCGAAATGTTCCGCG
AAGACGAGCCGATGCCGCTCACCAGCGGTGAGTTTGCGGTACTGAAGGCACTGGTCAGCCATCCGCGTGA
GCCGCTCTCCCGCGATAAGCTGATGAACCTTGCCCGTGGTCGTGAATATTCCGCAATGGAACGCTCCATC
GACGTGCAGATTTCGCGTCTGCGCCGCATGGTGGAAGAAGATCCAGCGCATCCGCGTTACATTCAGACCG
TCTGGGGTCTGGGCTACGTCTTTGTACCGGACGGCTCTAAAGCATGATAATAATCTAGACCAGGCATCAA
ATAAAACGAAAGGCTCAGTCGAAAGACTGGGCCTTTCGTTTTATCTGTTGTTTGTCGGTGAACGCTCTCT
ACTAGAGTCACACTGGCTCACCTTCGGGTGGGCCTTTCTGCGTTTATAGGTACCCGTGGATCCTCTAGAG
TCGACCTGCAGGCATGCAAGCTTTTTACGGCTAGCTCAGTCCTAGGTATAGTGCTAGCCCAGCCAGAGAA
ACACTCTTTAACAGGGGGTAGTATGATGTCTCGTTTAGATAAAAGTAAAGTGATTAACAGCGCATTAGAG
CTGCTTAATGAGGTCGGAATCGAAGGTTTAACAACCCGTAAACTCGCCCAGAAGCTAGGTGTAGAGCAGC
CTACATTGTATTGGCATGTAAAAAATAAGCGGGCTTTGCTCGACGCCTTAGCCATTGAGATGTTAGATAG
GCACCATACTCACTTTTGCCCTTTAGAAGGGGAAAGCTGGCAAGATTTTTTACGTAATAACGCTAAAAGT
TTTAGATGTGCTTTACTAAGTCATCGCGATGGAGCAAAAGTACATTTAGGTACACGGCCTACAGAAAAAC
AGTATGAAACTCTCGAAAATCAATTAGCCTTTTTATGCCAACAAGGTTTTTCACTAGAGAATGCATTATA
TGCACTCAGCGCAGTGGGGCATTTTACTTTAGGTTGCGTATTGGAAGATCAAGAGCATCAAGTCGCTAAA
GAAGAAAGGGAAACACCTACTACTGATAGTATGCCGCCATTATTACGACAAGCTATCGAATTATTTGATC
ACCAAGGTGCAGAGCCAGCCTTCTTATTCGGCCTTGAATTGATCATATGCGGATTAGAAAAACAACTTAA
ATGTGAAAGTGGGTCTTAAGGCATCAAATAAAACGAAAGGCTCAGTCGAAAGACTGGGCCTTTCGTTTTA
TCTGTTGTTTGTCGGTGAACGCTCTCCTGAGTAGGACAAATCCGCCGCCCTAGA
