Features (pLannotate 1.2.2; 12 found; start..end, strand, type, name):
    152..740     -  rep_origin     ori: high-copy-number ColE1/pMB1/pBR322/pUC origin of replication
    828..922     -  terminator     lambda t0 terminator: transcription terminator from phage lambda
    946..1602    -  CDS            cat: CAT_ECOLX - Experimental evidence at protein level: Swiss-Prot protein existence level 1. This enzyme is an effector of chloramphenicol resistance in bacteria. From Escherichia coli. This protein is used as a marker in many commonly used cloning vectors, such as pACYC184.
   1603..1701    -  promoter       cat promoter: promoter of the E. coli cat gene encoding chloramphenicol acetyltransferase
   1810..1883    +  promoter       PLtetO-1 promoter: modified phage lambda PL promoter with tet operator sites (Lutz and Bujard, 1997)
   1919..2635    +  CDS            ompR: OMPR_ECOLI - Also known as kmt, ompB. Experimental evidence at protein level: Swiss-Prot protein existence level 1. Member of the two-component regulatory system EnvZ/OmpR involved in osmoregulation (particularly of genes ompF and ompC) as well as other genes (PubMed:3010044, PubMed:3536870). Plays a central role in both acid and osmotic stress responses (PubMed:28526842, PubMed:30524381). Binds to the promoter of both ompC and ompF; at low osmolarity it activates ompF transcription, while at high osmolarity it represses ompF and activates ompC transcription (PubMed:3533941, PubMed:3023382, Pu
   2659..2730    +  terminator     rrnB T1 terminator: transcription terminator T1 from the E. coli rrnB gene
   2746..2773    +  terminator     T7Te terminator: phage T7 early transcription terminator
   2780..2824    +  misc_feature   MCS (fragment): pUC18/19 multiple cloning site
   2831..2859    +  promoter       J23119 promoter (fragment): bacterial promoter (Registry of Standard Biological Parts BBa J23119)
   2894..3520    +  CDS            TetR: tetracycline repressor TetR; tetR; TetR binds to the tetracycline operator tetO to inhibit transcription. This inhibition can be relieved by adding tetracycline or doxycycline.
   3526..3612    +  terminator     rrnB T1 terminator: Escherichia coli rrnB; transcription terminator T1 from the E. coli rrnB gene
>Addgene plasmid #104335 | pSR26-2 | addgene full sequence | sequence record 201546 | Addgene NGS Result
CCTAGGGCGTTCGGCTGCGGCGAGCGGTATCAGCTCACTCAAAGGCGGTAATACGGTTATCCACAGAATC
AGGGGATAACGCATGCAAGAACATGTGAGCAAAAGGCCAGCAAAAGGCCAGGAACCGTAAAAAGGCCGCG
TTGCTGGCGTTTTTCCATAGGCTCCGCCCCCCTGACGAGCATCACAAAAATCGACGCTCAAGTCAGAGGT
GGCGAAACCCGACAGGACTATAAAGATACCAGGCGTTTCCCCCTGGAAGCTCCCTCGTGCGCTCTCCTGT
TCCGACCCTGCCGCTTACCGGATACCTGTCCGCCTTTCTCCCTTCGGGAAGCGTGGCGCTTTCTCATAGC
TCACGCTGTAGGTATCTCAGTTCGGTGTAGGTCGTTCGCTCCAAGCTGGGCTGTGTGCACGAACCCCCCG
TTCAGCCCGACCGCTGCGCCTTATCCGGTAACTATCGTCTTGAGTCCAACCCGGTAAGACACGACTTATC
GCCACTGGCAGCAGCCACTGGTAACAGGATTAGCAGAGCGAGGTATGTAGGCGGTGCTACAGAGTTCTTG
AAGTGGTGGCCTAACTACGGCTACACTAGAAGGACAGTATTTGGTATCTGCGCTCTGCTGAAGCCAGTTA
CCTTCGGAAAAAGAGTTGGTAGCTCTTGATCCGGCAAACAAACCACCGCTGGTAGCGGTGGTTTTTTTGT
TTGCAAGCAGCAGATTACGCGCAGAAAAAAAGGATCTCAAGAAGATCCTTTGATCTTTTCTACGGGGTCT
GACGCTCAGTGGAACGAAAACTCACGTTAAGGGATTTTGGTCATGACTAGTGCTTGGATTCTCACCAATA
AAAAACGCCCGGCGGCAACCGAGCGTTCTGAACAAATCCAGATGGAGTTCTGAGGTCATTACTGGATCTA
TCAACAGGAGTCCAAGCGAGCTCGATATCAAATTACGCCCCGCCCTGCCACTCATCGCAGTACTGTTGTA
ATTCATTAAGCATTCTGCCGACATGGAAGCCATCACAAACGGCATGATGAACCTGAATCGCCAGCGGCAT
CAGCACCTTGTCGCCTTGCGTATAATATTTGCCCATGGTGAAAACGGGGGCGAAGAAGTTGTCCATATTG
GCCACGTTTAAATCAAAACTGGTGAAACTCACCCAGGGATTGGCTGAGACGAAAAACATATTCTCAATAA
ACCCTTTAGGGAAATAGGCCAGGTTTTCACCATAACACGCCACATCTTGCGAATATATGTGTAGAAACTG
CCGGAAATCGTCGTGGTATTCACTCCAGAGCGATGAAAACGTTTCAGTTTGCTCATGGAAAACGGTGTAA
CAAGGGTGAACACTATCCCATATCACCAGCTCACCGTCTTTCATTGCCATACGAAATTCCGGATGAGCAT
TCATCAGGCGGGCAAGAATGTGAATAAAGGCCGGATAAAACTTGTGCTTATTTTTCTTTACGGTCTTTAA
AAAGGCCGTAATATCCAGCTGAACGGTCTGGTTATAGGTACATTGAGCAACTGACTGAAATGCCTCAAAA
TGTTCTTTACGATGCCATTGGGATATATCAACGGTGGTATATCCAGTGATTTTTTTCTCCATTTTAGCTT
CCTTAGCTCCTGAAAATCTCGATAACTCAAAAAATACGACCGGTAGTGATCTTATTTCATTATGGTGAAA
GTTGGAACCTCTTACGGGCCGGCCAACGTCTCATTTTCGCCAGATATCGACGTCTAAGAAACCATTATTA
TCATGACATTAACCTATAAAAATAGGCGTATCACGAGGCCCTTTCGTCTTCACCTCGAGTCCCTATCAGT
GATAGAGATTGACATCCCTATCAGTGATAGAGATACTGAGCACATCAGCAGGACGCACTGACCGCATAAA
GGACTTAGCAAAGCCCAATTTTAAACAAATGCAAGAGAACTACAAGATTCTGGTGGTCGATGACGACATG
CGCCTGCGTGCGCTGCTGGAACGTTATCTCACCGAACAAGGCTTCCAGGTTCGAAGCGTCGCTAATGCAG
AACAGATGGATCGCCTGCTGACTCGTGAATCTTTCCATCTTATGGTACTGGATTTAATGTTACCTGGTGA
AGATGGCTTGTCGATTTGCCGACGTCTTCGTAGTCAGAGCAACCCGATGCCGATCATTATGGTGACGGCG
AAAGGGGAAGAAGTGGACCGTATCGTAGGCCTGGAGATTGGCGCTGACGACTACATTCCAAAACCGTTTA
ACCCGCGTGAACTGCTGGCCCGTATCCGTGCGGTGCTGCGTCGTCAGGCGAACGAACTGCCAGGCGCACC
GTCACAGGAAGAGGCGGTAATTGCTTTCGGTAAGTTCAAACTTAACCTCGGTACGCGCGAAATGTTCCGC
GAAGACGAGCCGATGCCGCTCACCAGCGGTGAGTTTGCGGTACTGAAGGCACTGGTCAGCCATCCGCGTG
AGCCGCTCTCCCGCGATAAGCTGATGAACCTTGCCCGTGGTCGTGAATATTCCGCAATGGAACGCTCCAT
CGACGTGCAGATTTCGCGTCTGCGCCGCATGGTGGAAGAAGATCCAGCGCATCCGCGTTACATTCAGACC
GTCTGGGGTCTGGGCTACGTCTTTGTACCGGACGGCTCTAAAGCATGATAATAATCTAGACCAGGCATCA
AATAAAACGAAAGGCTCAGTCGAAAGACTGGGCCTTTCGTTTTATCTGTTGTTTGTCGGTGAACGCTCTC
TACTAGAGTCACACTGGCTCACCTTCGGGTGGGCCTTTCTGCGTTTATAGGTACCCGTGGATCCTCTAGA
GTCGACCTGCAGGCATGCAAGCTTTTTACGGCTAGCTCAGTCCTAGGTATAGTGCTAGCCCAGCCAGAGA
AACACTCTTTAACAGGGGGTAGTATGATGTCTCGTTTAGATAAAAGTAAAGTGATTAACAGCGCATTAGA
GCTGCTTAATGAGGTCGGAATCGAAGGTTTAACAACCCGTAAACTCGCCCAGAAGCTAGGTGTAGAGCAG
CCTACATTGTATTGGCATGTAAAAAATAAGCGGGCTTTGCTCGACGCCTTAGCCATTGAGATGTTAGATA
GGCACCATACTCACTTTTGCCCTTTAGAAGGGGAAAGCTGGCAAGATTTTTTACGTAATAACGCTAAAAG
TTTTAGATGTGCTTTACTAAGTCATCGCGATGGAGCAAAAGTACATTTAGGTACACGGCCTACAGAAAAA
CAGTATGAAACTCTCGAAAATCAATTAGCCTTTTTATGCCAACAAGGTTTTTCACTAGAGAATGCATTAT
ATGCACTCAGCGCAGTGGGGCATTTTACTTTAGGTTGCGTATTGGAAGATCAAGAGCATCAAGTCGCTAA
AGAAGAAAGGGAAACACCTACTACTGATAGTATGCCGCCATTATTACGACAAGCTATCGAATTATTTGAT
CACCAAGGTGCAGAGCCAGCCTTCTTATTCGGCCTTGAATTGATCATATGCGGATTAGAAAAACAACTTA
AATGTGAAAGTGGGTCTTAAGGCATCAAATAAAACGAAAGGCTCAGTCGAAAGACTGGGCCTTTCGTTTT
ATCTGTTGTTTGTCGGTGAACGCTCTCCTGAGTAGGACAAATCCGCCGCCCTAGA
